>Addgene plasmid #82571 | pEMS1961 | depositor full sequence | sequence record 157018 | Full Sequence
TCGCGCGTTTCGGTGATGACGGTGAAAACCTCTGACACATGCAGCTCCCGGAGACGGTCACAGCTTGTCT
GTAAGCGGATGCCGGGAGCAGACAAGCCCGTCAGGGCGCGTCAGCGGGTGTTGGCGGGTGTCGGGGCTGG
CTTAACTATGCGGCATCAGAGCAGATTGTACTGAGAGTGCACCATAAAATTGTAAACGTTAATATTTTGT
TAAAATTCGCGTTAAATTTTTGTTAAATCAGCTCATTTTTTAACCAATAGGCCGAAATCGGCAAAATCCC
TTATAAATCAAAAGAATAGCCCGAGATAGGGT
[37 nt withheld, positions 313-349]
AAAGAACGTGGACTCCAACGTCAAAGG
[141 nt withheld, positions 377-517]
G
[142 nt withheld, positions 519-660]
TATGCGGTGTGAAATACCGCACAGATGCGTAAGGAGAAAATACCGCATCAGGCGCCATTCGCCATTCAGG
CTGCGCAACTGTTGGGAAGGGCGATCGGTGCGGGCCTCTTCGCTATTACGCCAGCTGGCGAAAGGGGGAT
GTGCTGCAAGGCGATTAAGTTGGGTAACGCCAGGGTTTTCCCAGTCACGACGTTGTAAAACGACGGCCAG
TGAATTGGAGGCTACAGTCAGTGGAGAGGACTTTCACTGACTGACTGACTGCGTCTCAACCTGGCCGGCC
GATGTCCTTTTTACTTCTATCTTCCATAATATTCTAAAATTATTTTCCCTTGTTTTGTTCCTATCCTACT
TCCTCTTAGTCTACTTTGTTGACTTCATTAAAAAACAAAAAACCAGTTGTTGGATACTTGAGCTAAACTG
CCTTAAAGAATCTGCAGATTTTATTTTATTTTTTTTCTCTCAAGAGGGTAAAAGGAAGAGAGCTACAATT
TCTAAGAAGCCTGGCTTGGCTGTCTGAGTCTGGCCCCCAGGCAGATTAGGCCAAGGTTTTGGCCAAGTGA
AATTGCCAATTTTCTAAAAGAAAGGGCTAGCACATTGCTCATTAGAGCATTCTGATTTTGTCTGCGCAAT
CTTTCTGCTACCCCGCAATTTCCTGTTGGTTATAAATGAAACCTTTCTAGCTGTTAATGCAGCCTGTGAA
TTTTTTTAAAAGCATGTAATTAATCATAGGAGGTTGGGGGGATTCACTAAGCCTGAGTTACATGGGAGAA
GCTGGACAAGGCACTAGGACCTAGAAGGCATCTATCCACCCTGGCAGGAATTTCTTGCTTGGAGCTCAGA
CAACAAAGGCATAGAGAGATTGGTTTTCTTTCTCTCAGCATCTCCACCCAACCAGCAGAAAACCGGTGAG
TGGGGCTTTTAAGTGATTTTCAAGAAGAATGTAACAGATGTCAAACGGGAAAAGCACAAGGCAAAGCCTG
CTCTCTCTGTCTCTCTGTCTCCTCTTCTCCTTTTTTGCCTTATTCTATCCGATTTTTTCCCTAAGCTTCT
ACCTGGGATTTTCCTTTGGAAAAGTGAGTTTGATGTTCCTTTGTTTTCACTGTGATGTTAATTTAGAATA
ATACTACCTCTGATCCTAAAGCAAAGCAAAGCCTTACTGGCATGCCTGGGGAAATGTTTGCTGCTTGCCT
TGAGGAGGTGGGGTCTCTTACCACTGCAGGTTGTCTGACAGAGACAATGCTGAGCTCAGCATAGGTCATG
GTGACATTGGAAAAAAGGCGGAATTGAGCCTGGCAGACCCATTAGGCACCAGTCTTTCTTATCTCCTGTC
CTCCTGGTCCCTTGCAAATATATTGATGTGGCAGTGTGTAGCAGCTGAGCCCTGCTTGCTTTGTGAGTCC
TTTTATCCCCATCTGTGAGATGCATGTTAATAGTTTGGCTCGTAGGATGTCACTACATTTGCTAGCATTT
GTGGCTTCAGTTGTATTGGGTTTCATGTTTTGATTGTTTGGGGTTCTTGGTGGGGGAGGGGGTTCAACAG
AAGGGAGAAAAGCAAAGCCTGACAAATGACCATCTTTTCTCAGCTAATGCACCTGGGCAATATACAAGTT
TGGGGTGAATTGCCTGCTGTGAGGGTAAATGTCACTTCAATTAAGGTAGAAACCCAGAACAATGAAAGGT
GTGCTTCCTTCTAAAGGTCCCGTATGCTGTTCGGAGAGTCATTTGTGAATCTTTCAACAATTAAATTATT
CCATTAAGAGGTGTTGCTGCATCAGTGGGGAGGGGGTGGAGCACCTGGGGGGGAAAAAAAAGGATTTTGT
GAACAAATGGAACCGGGGGAAGACAGAGCTAGTAACTTGTTAAATAACTTATTTTTCTAATCCTTTTTCC
CCCCAGCTTATTTCTTATGAATGTCGGATAGCTGCACCAGCTTGGTGGGGAAAGGGTTTGATGAATAGCA
CAAAGACACTGGCTGTTCCCTGGAGGCTGTCCCTTTAAAGGAGAATCTTAGTTTATTCTGGGGGGAGGGG
ATGCACACATTAGAGTAGGAAAGAGGGCTTGGAATAAAATGAAAACACTCCCCCTTCATAGTCATTGTAC
TGAAATGCAAAGACTGCTTCCTAAGCTGGAGATGCTAACCTTGGGTAGCTCCTTCTGTTCTCTTCAAGGG
GAATTTTGTCAGGCTATGGATTCATTTACAACTGTTAGTCATGTGGGCATGTGTGAGGAAACAGATGCCA
GTTTTAATGTATTTAGCCCGAAGTTCCAATTTGATAGGAGCCACTGTCAGTAAGTCTCAGGATTTTCAGC
TATTTCAAAATCTCCCCTTCTCCTCTGTCTGGAACAGTGCCAAGAGTGCCTCCCTCTCTATCTCTTACTC
CCAACCCCCACAACCACCAGCACCCCCGCCCAGCCCCTCCTTCTTCTCTATTAAGATCAATATTCCTGCA
GGTCAGGGGCAAGCAGCAGATGGGTCACAGGCTTTTTTCAACCAGTTCTTTTCACAAGCAGCAGATTGCA
GATCTGGATCTGGCTAATATTTAAAATCCCTTCTTTTTTCCTTCTCCTTGTCCCTTTTTGTTTTTGCCTC
TCTTCACCCCCATCCCTTTCTCCCACGCTCAGGTCTCTGAGGTTCCACCGGCGCGCCACGAAGAGACGAC
TGACTGACTGACTGGAAAGAGGAAGGGCTGGAAGAGGAAGGAGCTTGGCGTAATCATGGTCATAGCTGTT
TCCTGTGTGAAATTGTTATCCGCTCACAATTCCACACAACATACGAGCCGGAAGCATAAAGTGTAAAGCC
TGGGGTGCCTAATGAGTGAGCTAACTCACATTAATTGCGTTGCGCTCACTGCCCGCTTTCCAGTCGGGAA
ACCTGTCGTGCCAGCTGCATTAATGAATCGGCCAACGCGCGGGGAGAGGCGGTTTGCGTATTGGGCGCTC
TTCCGCTTCCTCGCTCACTGACTCGCTGCGCTCGGTCGTTCGGCTGCGGCGAGCGGTATCAGCTCACTCA
AAGGCGGTAATACGGTTATCCACAGAATCAGGGGATAACGCAGGAAAGAACATGTGAGCAAAAGGCCAGC
AAAAGGCCAGGAACCGTAAAAAGGCCGCGTTGCTGGCGTTTTTCCATAGGCTCCGCCCCCCTGACGAGCA
TCACAAAAATCGACGCTCAAGTCAGAGGTGGCGAAACCCGACAGGACTATAAAGATACCAGGCGTTTCCC
CCTGGAAGCTCCCTCGTGCGCTCTCCTGTTCCGACCCTGCCGCTTACCGGATACCTGTCCGCCTTTCTCC
CTTCGGGAAGCGTGGCGCTTTCTCATAGCTCACGCTGTAGGTATCTCAGTTCGGTGTAGGTCGTTCGCTC
CAAGCTGGGCTGTGTGCACGAACCCCCCGTTCAGCCCGACCGCTGCGCCTTATCCGGTAACTATCGTCTT
GAGTCCAACCCGGTAAGACACGACTTATCGCCACTGGCAGCAGCCACTGGTAACAGGATTAGCAGAGCGA
GGTATGTAGGCGGTGCTACAGAGTTCTTGAAGTGGTGGCCTAACTACGGCTACACTAGAAGGACAGTATT
TGGTATCTGCGCTCTGCTGAAGCCAGTTACCTTCGGAAAAAGAGTTGGTAGCTCTTGATCCGGCAAACAA
ACCACCGCTGGTAGCGGTGGTTTTTTTGTTTGCAAGCAGCAGATTACGCGCAGAAAAAAAGGATCTCAAG
AAGATCCTTTGATCTTTTCTACGGGGTCTGACGCTCAGTGGAACGAAAACTCACGTTAAGGGATTTTGGT
CATGAGATTATCAAAAAGGATCTTCACCTAGATCCTTTTAAATTAAAAATGAAGTTTTAAATCAATCTAA
AGTATATATGAGTAAACTTGGTCTGACAGTTACCAATGCTTAATCAGTGAGGCACCTATCTCAGCGATCT
GTCTATTTCGTTCATCCATAGTTGCCTGACTCCCCGTCGTGTAGATAACTACGATACGGGAGGGCTTACC
ATCTGGCCCCAGTGCTGCAATGATACCGCGAGACCCACGCTCACCGGCTCCAGATTTATCAGCAATAAAC
CAGCCAGCCGGAAGGGCCGAGCGCAGAAGTGGTCCTGCAACTTTATCCGCCTCCATCCAGTCTATTAATT
GTTGCCGGGAAGCTAGAGTAAGTAGTTCGCCAGTTAATAGTTTGCGCAACGTTGTTGCCATTGCTACAGG
CATCGTGGTGTCACGCTCGTCGTTTGGTATGGCTTCATTCAGCTCCGGTTCCCAACGATCAAGGCGAGTT
ACATGATCCCCCATGTTGTGCAAAAAAGCGGTTAGCTCCTTCGGTCCTCCGATCGTTGTCAGAAGTAAGT
TGGCCGCAGTGTTATCACTCATGGTTATGGCAGCACTGCATAATTCTCTTACTGTCATGCCATCCGTAAG
ATGCTTTTCTGTGACTGGTGAGTACTCAACCAAGTCATTCTGAGAATAGTGTATGCGGCGACCGAGTTGC
TCTTGCCCGGCGTCAATACGGGATAATACCGCGCCACATAGCAGAACTTTAAAAGTGCTCATCATTGGAA
AACGTTCTTCGGGGCGAAAACTCTCAAGGATCTTACCGCTGTTGAGATCCAGTTCGATGTAACCCACTCG
TGCACCCAACTGATCTTCAGCATCTTTTACTTTCACCAGCGTTTCTGGGTGAGCAAAAACAGGAAGGCAA
AATGCCGCAAAAAAGGGAATAAGGGCGACACGGAAATGTTGAATACTCATACTCTTCCTTTTTCAATATT
ATTGAAGCATTTATCAGGGTTATTGTCTCATGAGCGGATACATATTTGAATGTATTTAGAAAAATAAACA
AATAGGGGTTCCGCGCACATTTCCCCGAAAAGTGCCACCTGACGTCTAAGAAACCATTATTATCATGACA
TTAACCTATAAAAATAGGCGTATCACGAGGCCCTTTCGTC
Features (pLannotate 1.2.2; 12 found; start..end, strand, type, name):
    137..186     +  misc_feature   bom (fragment): basis of mobility region from pBR322
    262..642     -  rep_origin     M13 ori (sequence partly withheld): M13 bacteriophage origin of replication; arrow indicates direction of (+) strand synthesis
    661..712     +  misc_feature   bom (fragment): basis of mobility region from pBR322
    718..875     -  CDS            lacZα (fragment): LacZα fragment of β-galactosidase; lacZ fragment
   3403..3419    -  protein_bind   lac operator: The lac repressor binds to the lac operator to inhibit transcription in E. coli. This inhibition can be relieved by adding lactose or isopropyl-β-D-thiogalactopyranoside (IPTG). lac repressor encoded by lacI
   3427..3457    -  promoter       lac promoter: promoter for the E. coli lac operon
   3472..3493    -  protein_bind   CAP binding site: CAP binding activates transcription in the presence of cAMP. E. coli catabolite activator protein
   3506..3598    -  CDS            lacI (fragment): lac repressor; lacI; The lac repressor binds to the lac operator to inhibit transcription in E. coli. This inhibition can be relieved by adding lactose or isopropyl-β-D-thiogalactopyranoside (IPTG).
   3781..4369    -  rep_origin     ori: high-copy-number ColE1/pMB1/pBR322/pUC origin of replication
   4540..5400    -  CDS            AmpR: β-lactamase; bla; confers resistance to ampicillin, carbenicillin, and related antibiotics
   5401..5505    -  promoter       AmpR promoter: bla
   5600..35      +  CDS            rop (fragment) (across the origin): Rop protein, which maintains plasmids at low copy number; rop
