[The description below was written by a language model from this plasmid's Addgene catalogue record and pLannotate feature annotations shown in this document.]
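Description:
pEMS1961 is a high-copy bacterial cloning plasmid of about 5.6 kb from the Pleiades Promoter Project that serves as a storage and source vector for the Ple302 MiniPromoter. The backbone is recorded as unknown, and part of the plasmid came from a commercially synthesized construct. The annotated features nevertheless show a conventional pUC-style architecture. This includes a high-copy ColE1/pMB1-type origin for replication in E. coli, an ampicillin resistance gene (β-lactamase) with its own promoter for selection, and an M13 phage origin that could support single-stranded DNA production. Short remnants of bom, rop and lacI are also present and appear to be non-functional backbone leftovers.

The payload is Ple302, also called the DCX MiniPromoter, a 2,359 bp compact regulatory sequence of human origin. The annotation software does not label the insert. However, a large unannotated stretch lies between a lacZα fragment and the lac promoter/operator/CAP site region, which is the position of a typical multiple cloning site. This placement fits the listed M13 forward and reverse sequencing primers, so the stretch very likely holds the MiniPromoter. The gap is somewhat longer than the stated insert, so it presumably also includes flanking or polylinker sequence.

No reporter gene, mammalian expression cassette or viral elements are annotated, so the plasmid is not itself an expression or delivery vector. It most plausibly supplies the promoter for subcloning into other vectors. The associated publication concerns MiniPromoters that drive cell-type-specific expression in mouse and primate retina, although the record gives no expression pattern for Ple302.
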