Addgene plasmid #82571: pEMS1961
Purpose: High copy number plasmid containing Ple302 MiniPromoter insert.
Depositing lab: Elizabeth Simpson. Depositing organization: University of British Columbia. Publication: New MiniPromoter Ple345 (NEFL) Drives Strong and Specific Expression in Retinal Ganglion Cells of Mouse and Primate Retina. Simpson E, Korecki AJ, Fornes O, McGill TJ, Cueva-Vargas JL, Agostinone J, Farkas RA, Hickmott JW, Lam SL, Mathelier A, Renner LM, Stoddard J, Zhou M, Di Polo A, Neuringer M, Wasserman WW. Hum Gene Ther. 2018 Jul 31. doi: 10.1089/hum.2018.118. PubMed 30062914.
Backbone
  Vector backbone: Unknown
  Vector type: Pleiades Promoter Project [sic, Pleaides Plieades]
Growth in bacteria
  Bacterial resistance: Ampicillin, 100 μg/mL
  Growth temperature: 37°C
  Growth strain: DH5alpha
  Copy number: High Copy
Gene/Insert
  Gene/Insert name: Ple302 (alt name: DCX MiniPromoter)
  Species: H. sapiens (human)
  Insert size (bp): 2359
  Cloning method: Unknown
  Sequencing primers: 5′ M13-F20; 3′ M13-rev
Resource information
  A portion of this plasmid was derived from a plasmid made by: Plasmid commercially synthesized by Integrated DNA Technologies (IDT)
Terms and licenses: Academic/Nonprofit Terms; Industry Terms
How to cite: pEMS1961 was a gift from Elizabeth Simpson (Addgene plasmid # 82571 ; http://n2t.net/addgene:82571 ; RRID:Addgene_82571)
