>Addgene plasmid #82571 | pEMS1961 | addgene partial sequence | sequence record 159158 | M13-F20 5'-TGTAAAACGACGGCCAGT-3'
TTTCACTGACTGACTGACTGCGTCTCAACCTGGCCGGCCGATGTCCTTTTTACTTCTATCTTCCATAATA
TTCTAAAATTATTTTCCCTTGTTTTGTTCCTATCCTACTTCCTCTTAGTCTACTTTGTTGACTTCATTAA
AAAACAAAAAACCAGTTGTTGGATACTTGAGCTAAACTGCCTTAAAGAATCTGCAGATTTTATTTTATTT
TTTTTCTCTCAAGAGGGTAAAAGGAAGAGAGCTACAATTTCTAAGAAGCCTGGCTTGGCTGTCTGAGTCT
GGCCCCCAGGCAGATTAGGCCAAGGTTTTGGCCAAGTGAAATTGCCAATTTTCTAAAAGAAAGGGCTAGC
ACATTGCTCATTAGAGCATTCTGATTTTGTCTGCGCAATCTTTCTGCTACCCCGCAATTTCCTGTTGGTT
ATAAATGAAACCTTTCTAGCTGTTAATGCAGCCTGTGAATTTTTTTAAAAGCATGTAATTAATCATAGGA
GGTTGGGGGGATTCACTAAGCCTGAGTTACATGGGAGAAGCTGGACAAGGCACTAGGACCTAGAAGGCAT
CTATCCACCCTGGCAGGAATTTCTTGCTTGGAGCTCAGACAACAAAGGCATAGAGAGATTGGTTTTCTTT
CTCTCAGCATCTCCACCCAACCAGCAGAAAACCGGTGAGTGGGGCTTTTAAGTGATTTTCAAGAAGAATG
TAACAGATGTCAAACGGGAAAAGCACAAGGCAAAGCCTGCTCTCTCTGTCTCTCTGTCTCCTCTTCTCCT
TTTTTGCCTTATTCTATCCGATTTTTTCCCTAAGCTTCTACCTGGGATTTTCCTTTGGAAAAGTGAGTTT
GATGTTCCTTTGTTTTCACTGTGA
