>Addgene plasmid #82571 | pEMS1961 | addgene partial sequence | sequence record 159159 | M13-Rev 5'-CAGGAAACAGCTATGACC-3'
GCCCTTCCTCTTTCCAGTCAGTCAGTCAGTCGTCTCTTCGTGGCGCGCCGGTGGAACCTCAGAGACCTGA
GCGTGGGAGAAAGGGATGGGGGTGAAGAGAGGCAAAAACAAAAAGGGACAAGGAGAAGGAAAAAAGAAGG
GATTTTAAATATTAGCCAGATCCAGATCTGCAATCTGCTGCTTGTGAAAAGAACTGGTTGAAAAAAGCCT
GTGACCCATCTGCTGCTTGCCCCTGACCTGCAGGAATATTGATCTTAATAGAGAAGAAGGAGGGGCTGGG
CGGGGGTGCTGGTGGTTGTGGGGGTTGGGAGTAAGAGATAGAGAGGGAGGCACTCTTGGCACTGTTCCAG
ACAGAGGAGAAGGGGAGATTTTGAAATAGCTGAAAATCCTGAGACTTACTGACAGTGGCTCCTATCAAAT
TGGAACTTCGGGCTAAATACATTAAAACTGGCATCTGTTTCCTCACACATGCCCACATGACTAACAGTTG
TAAATGAATCCATAGCCTGACAAAATTCCCCTTGAAGAGAACAGAAGGAGCTACCCAAGGTTAGCATCTC
CAGCTTAGGAAGCAGTCTTTGCATTTCAGTACAATGACTATGAAGGGGGAGTGTTTTCATTTTATTCCAA
GCCCTCTTTCCTACTCTAATGTGTGCATCCCCTCCCCCCAGAATAAACTAAGATTCTCCTTTAAAGGGAC
AGCCTCCAGGGAACAGCCAGTGTCTTTGTGCTATTCATCAAACCCTTTCCCCACCAAGCTGGTGCAGCTA
TCCGACATTCATAAGAAATAAGCTGGGGGGAAAAAGGATTA
